Addgene plasmid #32022: pRSF-KpDcr1
Depositing lab: David Bartel. Depositing organization: Whitehead Institute for Biomedical Research. Publication: The inside-out mechanism of dicers from budding yeasts. Weinberg DE, Nakanishi K, Patel DJ, Bartel DP. Cell. 2011 Jul 22;146(2):262-76. 10.1016/j.cell.2011.06.021 PubMed 21784247.
Backbone
  Vector backbone: sumo-pRSFduet-1
  Backbone manufacturer: Novagen
  Backbone size w/o insert (bp): 4100
  Modifications to backbone: amino-terminal Ulp1-cleavable His6-SUMO
  Vector type: Bacterial Expression
Growth in bacteria
  Bacterial resistance: Kanamycin, 50 μg/mL
  Growth temperature: 37°C
  Growth strain: DH5alpha
  Copy number: Unknown
Gene/Insert
  Gene/Insert name: DCR1
  Species: K. polysporus
  Promoter: T7
  Tag / fusion protein: His6-SUMO (N terminal on backbone)
  Cloning method: Restriction Enzyme; 5′ cloning site BamHI (unknown if destroyed); 3′ cloning site XhoI (unknown if destroyed)
  Sequencing primers: 5′ T7
Terms and licenses: Academic/Nonprofit Terms; Industry Terms: Not Available to Industry
Depositor comments: The species of DCR1 is Kluyveromyces polysporus, which is also known as Vanderwaltozyma polyspora
How to cite: pRSF-KpDcr1 was a gift from David Bartel (Addgene plasmid # 32022 ; http://n2t.net/addgene:32022 ; RRID:Addgene_32022)
