[The description below was written by a language model from this plasmid's Addgene catalogue record and pLannotate feature annotations shown in this document.]
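Description:
pRSF-KpDcr1 is a bacterial expression plasmid for producing the Dicer protein Dcr1 of the budding yeast Kluyveromyces polysporus (also known as Vanderwaltozyma polyspora) in E. coli. It is built on a pRSFDuet-1 backbone modified to supply an amino-terminal His6-SUMO tag that can be removed with the SUMO protease Ulp1. The plasmid replicates from the RSF1030 origin, which is compatible with other common origins and so allows co-maintenance with additional plasmids. It is selected with kanamycin through the aph(3')-Ia gene.

The DCR1 coding sequence was inserted between BamHI and XhoI sites, in frame behind the tag. Expression is driven by a T7 promoter followed by a lac operator and the T7 gene 10 ribosome binding site, and transcription ends at a T7 terminator. A lacI gene carried on the plasmid supplies repressor, so expression is held off until IPTG induction in a host that provides T7 RNA polymerase. The feature table shows a short His-tag match, a thrombin site and the truncated yeast SMT3 (SUMO) sequence upstream of the insert. Within the insert, the only annotated similarity is a short match to bacterial RNase III, consistent with Dicer's RNase III-type catalytic domain. An S-Tag fragment lies downstream of the insert region as a Duet backbone remnant, and the record does not say whether it is translated. The small TcR, SET1 and extra AmpR promoter hits appear to be incidental backbone matches.

The His6-SUMO design supports nickel-affinity purification followed by tag cleavage. This fits the construct's apparent use in making recombinant Dcr1 for biochemical and structural study of how budding-yeast Dicers process double-stranded RNA.
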