Features (pLannotate 1.2.2; 19 found; start..end, strand, type, name):
      3..27      +  protein_bind   lac operator: The lac repressor binds to the lac operator to inhibit transcription in E. coli. This inhibition can be relieved by adding lactose or isopropyl-β-D-thiogalactopyranoside (IPTG). lac repressor encoded by lacI
     42..64      +  RBS            RBS: efficient ribosome binding site from bacteriophage T7 gene 10 (Olins and Rangwala, 1989)
     83..99      +  CDS            capTEV™ (fragment): composite tag for in vivo biotinylation, TEV protease cleavage, and 6xHis tagging
    110..127     +  CDS            thrombin site: thrombin recognition and cleavage site
    140..432     +  CDS            SUMO (fragment): cleavable ubiquitin-like protein tag; S. cerevisiae SMT3 (truncated)
    848..985     +  CDS            rnc (fragment): RNC_HELHP - Protein inferred from homology: Swiss-Prot protein existence level 3. Digests double-stranded RNA. Involved in the processing of primary rRNA transcript to yield the immediate precursors to the large and small rRNAs (23S and 16S). Processes some mRNAs, and tRNAs when they are encoded in the rRNA operon. Processes pre-crRNA and tracrRNA of type II CRISPR loci if present in the organism. From Helicobacter hepaticus (strain ATCC 51449 / 3B1).
   2126..2167    +  CDS            S-Tag (fragment): affinity and epitope tag derived from pancreatic ribonuclease A
   2197..2214    +  CDS            SET1 (fragment): solubility-enhancement tag derived from T7 phage gene 10B
   2222..2269    +  terminator     T7 terminator: transcription terminator for bacteriophage T7 RNA polymerase
   2433..2490    +  promoter       AmpR promoter (fragment): bla
   2499..3314    -  CDS            KanR: aminoglycoside phosphotransferase; aph(3')-Ia; confers resistance to kanamycin in bacteria or G418 (Geneticin®) in eukaryotes
   3315..3406    -  promoter       AmpR promoter: bla
   3422..4171    -  rep_origin     RSF ori: Plasmids containing the RSF 1030 origin of replication can be propagated in E. coli cells that contain additional plasmids with compatible origins.
   4254..4318    -  CDS            TcR (fragment): tetracycline efflux protein; tet; confers resistance to tetracycline
   4333..4354    -  protein_bind   CAP binding site: CAP binding activates transcription in the presence of cAMP. E. coli catabolite activator protein
   4367..5449    -  CDS            lacI: lac repressor; lacI; The lac repressor binds to the lac operator to inhibit transcription in E. coli. This inhibition can be relieved by adding lactose or isopropyl-β-D-thiogalactopyranoside (IPTG).
   5450..5527    -  promoter       lacI promoter: lacI
   5535..5570    -  CDS            TcR (fragment): tetracycline efflux protein; tet; confers resistance to tetracycline
   5573..2       +  promoter       T7 promoter (across the origin): promoter for bacteriophage T7 RNA polymerase
>Addgene plasmid #32022 | pRSF-KpDcr1 | depositor full sequence | sequence record 36153 | pRSF-KpDcr1 sequence 5589 bps
GGGGAATTGTGAGCGGATAACAATTCCCCTGTAGAAATAATTTTGTTTAACTTTAATAAGGAGATATACC
ATGGGCAGCAGCCATCATCATCATCATCACAGCAGCGGCCTGGTGCCGCGCGGCAGCCATATGGCTAGCA
TGTCGGACTCAGAAGTCAATCAAGAAGCTAAGCCAGAGGTCAAGCCAGAAGTCAAGCCTGAGACTCACAT
CAATTTAAAGGTGTCCGATGGATCTTCAGAGATCTTCTTCAAGATCAAAAAGACCACTCCTTTAAGAAGG
CTGATGGAAGCGTTCGCTAAAAGACAGGGTAAGGAAATGGACTCCTTAAGATTCTTGTACGACGGTATTA
GAATCCAAGCTGATCAGACCCCTGAAGATTTGGACATGGAGGATAACGATATTATTGAGGCTCACAGAGA
ACAGATTGGTGGATCCATGTCTGATCAAGTTTATGTTCCGCCAACATCAGCACCAATGAGCAACGAGTTA
AAAGTTAGAGAATTTTATAGACTCCACAATGCTTGTGTGAAATTGAAAGAGTCTATTAAATTGATTTATG
AAAACCCATTGGTAACTGACCAAAATGTTTTGAATTTGGGAACTGCAGAAAATACTATTGATTATACAAT
TTTAAACACACCTACACTAAATGTTGCTAAAACTTTACTGGGCAATAGATATTCATTAGATCTAATAGAT
CTTTTTCAATCTCATGATTTCAAAGATTCAAACACTGATGTGGATATGTTTATTAAATATCCTGTGGTTT
ATGATGAAAATTTGGAAAATTTAGCATTTATGCATAAAAGTTTTCCAAATATGAATGCACATCTAAATGA
TGCTCAAAAGACTCAATTATCTAATGAAAGGTTAGAATTTTTGGGTGATAGTTGGCTAGGTGCTTTAGTT
TCATATATTGTATACACCAGATTTCCTTCTGCAAATGAAGGTATGCTTTCTCAAATGAAAGAATCAATAG
TAAATAATAATAATCTATTTGATTGGAGTACAAAATTAAACTTCACCAAGAGATTACAAGGTAATATCGC
TACACCTACTAGAGTGGTCAAAGATAAAATGTCTAAACGTTATGCTGATTGTGTTGAAGCCTATATTGGT
GCATTGGTTATTGATAGATTTGGCACTGAGTTTTTGGATATCAAGGAATGGTTAGAAGAACTATCAGAAA
AAAAATTGGCCAAATCGAGCCAAATGGTGATAAAGGAACCATTAAATAAAAATGCTAAAAATGAATTAGC
CGAATTACTGCAAATTAACAAATTAGGACATAAACTTCATTACAGAAAGCTTACAGAAATGCCTCCATTC
AGAGTTGAAGTTAAAATAGGTGACATTCTGTTAGACGAAGCTGAAGGTAACAGTATAAGGGAAGCAGAAC
ACAGAGCTGCGATGAAGGTATTGGAAAATGATGAATTATTGAGGAAATATTCGGTTTATGATTTAGAGGA
TGGAAACTCGAAGAAATATTCTATTGAAGAGACGGATCTTAAACATGATATTGAATCCTCTGGAATATCT
AATGAAAATTTTTTGCAAAATGAGGGAAATGGAACTGAAAATATAGAATCAAAATTTAAACAATTGAATA
TATCAAATGATAGCAACAAAGATGATTTAGTTAATAATATTACAAATTCTGTTTTTAGTAAATTGCAGGA
TGTCGTAAGTAAAATTGTCATTGACGCTATTTCCGAATCAATCCCAAATAATCCCCACAAAATAGAACAA
TCTAGAAATGGTAAAGTAGGAACACAAACAAATACTAGTGCTACAACTTCAGATGTCCTTTCAGTTCAAA
CGTCTATTCCTAAAAGCGAGTCAACTTCGGCTGATAAAGCTCCTATCACATGTGATCCCAATGCCAAACA
GGCATTGTATACCCTGTTATCTAGATCACAAGTGTTCCCAGACTATGAAATGGTTCAACATTCCATGGAT
AATTTCACCGCTAACTGTATCATTAAAGGCAGCGGTATATTTTTAGCGTCCGGAAGAGGTCGCAGTAAGA
AGATTGCTCAGCAAAATGCAGCATCAGCGGCACTTCGGAGCCCAATCTTAAAATCTATTTTGGAAGAACA
AAACAATTTTTAACTCGAGTCTGGTAAAGAAACCGCTGCTGCGAAATTTGAACGCCAGCACATGGACTCG
TCTACTAGCGCAGCTTAATTAACCTAGGCTGCTGCCACCGCTGAGCAATAACTAGCATAACCCCTTGGGG
CCTCTAAACGGGTCTTGAGGGGTTTTTTGCTGAAACCTCAGGCATTTGAGAAGCACACGGTCACACTGCT
TCCGGTAGTCAATAAACCGGTAAACCAGCAATAGACATAAGCGGCTATTTAACGACCCTGCCCTGAACCG
ACGACAAGCTGACGACCGGGTCTCCGCAAGTGGCACTTTTCGGGGAAATGTGCGCGGAACCCCTATTTGT
TTATTTTTCTAAATACATTCAAATATGTATCCGCTCATGAATTAATTCTTAGAAAAACTCATCGAGCATC
AAATGAAACTGCAATTTATTCATATCAGGATTATCAATACCATATTTTTGAAAAAGCCGTTTCTGTAATG
AAGGAGAAAACTCACCGAGGCAGTTCCATAGGATGGCAAGATCCTGGTATCGGTCTGCGATTCCGACTCG
TCCAACATCAATACAACCTATTAATTTCCCCTCGTCAAAAATAAGGTTATCAAGTGAGAAATCACCATGA
GTGACGACTGAATCCGGTGAGAATGGCAAAAGTTTATGCATTTCTTTCCAGACTTGTTCAACAGGCCAGC
CATTACGCTCGTCATCAAAATCACTCGCATCAACCAAACCGTTATTCATTCGTGATTGCGCCTGAGCGAG
ACGAAATACGCGGTCGCTGTTAAAAGGACAATTACAAACAGGAATCGAATGCAACCGGCGCAGGAACACT
GCCAGCGCATCAACAATATTTTCACCTGAATCAGGATATTCTTCTAATACCTGGAATGCTGTTTTCCCGG
GGATCGCAGTGGTGAGTAACCATGCATCATCAGGAGTACGGATAAAATGCTTGATGGTCGGAAGAGGCAT
AAATTCCGTCAGCCAGTTTAGTCTGACCATCTCATCTGTAACATCATTGGCAACGCTACCTTTGCCATGT
TTCAGAAACAACTCTGGCGCATCGGGCTTCCCATACAATCGATAGATTGTCGCACCTGATTGCCCGACAT
TATCGCGAGCCCATTTATACCCATATAAATCAGCATCCATGTTGGAATTTAATCGCGGCCTAGAGCAAGA
CGTTTCCCGTTGAATATGGCTCATACTCTTCCTTTTTCAATATTATTGAAGCATTTATCAGGGTTATTGT
CTCATGAGCGGATACATATTTGAATGTATTTAGAAAAATAAACAAATAGGCATGCAGCGCTCTTCCGCTT
CCTCGCTCACTGACTCGCTACGCTCGGTCGTTCGACTGCGGCGAGCGGTGTCAGCTCACTCAAAAGCGGT
AATACGGTTATCCACAGAATCAGGGGATAAAGCCGGAAAGAACATGTGAGCAAAAAGCAAAGCACCGGAA
GAAGCCAACGCCGCAGGCGTTTTTCCATAGGCTCCGCCCCCCTGACGAGCATCACAAAAATCGACGCTCA
AGCCAGAGGTGGCGAAACCCGACAGGACTATAAAGATACCAGGCGTTTCCCCCTGGAAGCTCCCTCGTGC
GCTCTCCTGTTCCGACCCTGCCGCTTACCGGATACCTGTCCGCCTTTCTCCCTTCGGGAAGCGTGGCGCT
TTCTCATAGCTCACGCTGTTGGTATCTCAGTTCGGTGTAGGTCGTTCGCTCCAAGCTGGGCTGTGTGCAC
GAACCCCCCGTTCAGCCCGACCGCTGCGCCTTATCCGGTAACTATCGTCTTGAGTCCAACCCGGTAAGAC
ACGACTTATCGCCACTGGCAGCAGCCATTGGTAACTGATTTAGAGGACTTTGTCTTGAAGTTATGCACCT
GTTAAGGCTAAACTGAAAGAACAGATTTTGGTGAGTGCGGTCCTCCAACCCACTTACCTTGGTTCAAAGA
GTTGGTAGCTCAGCGAACCTTGAGAAAACCACCGTTGGTAGCGGTGGTTTTTCTTTATTTATGAGATGAT
GAATCAATCGGTCTATCAAGTCAACGAACAGCTATTCCGTTACTCTAGATTTCAGTGCAATTTATCTCTT
CAAATGTAGCACCTGAAGTCAGCCCCATACGATATAAGTTGTAATTCTCATGTTAGTCATGCCCCGCGCC
CACCGGAAGGAGCTGACTGGGTTGAAGGCTCTCAAGGGCATCGGTCGAGATCCCGGTGCCTAATGAGTGA
GCTAACTTACATTAATTGCGTTGCGCTCACTGCCCGCTTTCCAGTCGGGAAACCTGTCGTGCCAGCTGCA
TTAATGAATCGGCCAACGCGCGGGGAGAGGCGGTTTGCGTATTGGGCGCCAGGGTGGTTTTTCTTTTCAC
CAGTGAGACGGGCAACAGCTGATTGCCCTTCACCGCCTGGCCCTGAGAGAGTTGCAGCAAGCGGTCCACG
CTGGTTTGCCCCAGCAGGCGAAAATCCTGTTTGATGGTGGTTAACGGCGGGATATAACATGAGCTGTCTT
CGGTATCGTCGTATCCCACTACCGAGATGTCCGCACCAACGCGCAGCCCGGACTCGGTAATGGCGCGCAT
TGCGCCCAGCGCCATCTGATCGTTGGCAACCAGCATCGCAGTGGGAACGATGCCCTCATTCAGCATTTGC
ATGGTTTGTTGAAAACCGGACATGGCACTCCAGTCGCCTTCCCGTTCCGCTATCGGCTGAATTTGATTGC
GAGTGAGATATTTATGCCAGCCAGCCAGACGCAGACGCGCCGAGACAGAACTTAATGGGCCCGCTAACAG
CGCGATTTGCTGGTGACCCAATGCGACCAGATGCTCCACGCCCAGTCGCGTACCGTCTTCATGGGAGAAA
ATAATACTGTTGATGGGTGTCTGGTCAGAGACATCAAGAAATAACGCCGGAACATTAGTGCAGGCAGCTT
CCACAGCAATGGCATCCTGGTCATCCAGCGGATAGTTAATGATCAGCCCACTGACGCGTTGCGCGAGAAG
ATTGTGCACCGCCGCTTTACAGGCTTCGACGCCGCTTCGTTCTACCATCGACACCACCACGCTGGCACCC
AGTTGATCGGCGCGAGATTTAATCGCCGCGACAATTTGCGACGGCGCGTGCAGGGCCAGACTGGAGGTGG
CAACGCCAATCAGCAACGACTGTTTGCCCGCCAGTTGTTGTGCCACGCGGTTGGGAATGTAATTCAGCTC
CGCCATCGCCGCTTCCACTTTTTCCCGCGTTTTCGCAGAAACGTGGCTGGCCTGGTTCACCACGCGGGAA
ACGGTCTGATAAGAGACACCGGCATACTCTGCGACATCGTATAACGTTACTGGTTTCACATTCACCACCC
TGAATTGACTCTCTTCCGGGCGCTATCATGCCATACCGCGAAAGGTTTTGCGCCATTCGATGGTGTCCGG
GATCTCGACGCTCTCCCTTATGCGACTCCTGCATTAGGAAATTAATACGACTCACTATA
