>Addgene plasmid #32022 | pRSF-KpDcr1 | addgene partial sequence | sequence record 37565 | T7-term
TGAGCAATCTTCTTACTGCGACCTCTTCCGGACGCTAAAAATATACCGCTGCCTTTAATGATACAGTTAG
CGGTGAAATTATCCATGGAATGTTGAACCATTTCATAGTCTGGGAACACTTGTGATCTAGATAACAGGGT
ATACAATGCCTGTTTGGCATTGGGATCACATGTGATAGGAGCTTTATCAGCCGAAGTTGACTCGCTTTTA
GGAATAGACGTTTGAACTGAAAGGACATCTGAAGTTGTAGCACTAGTATTTGTTTGTGTTCCTACTTTAC
CATTTCTAGATTGTTCTATTTTGTGGGGATTATTTGGGATTGATTCGGAAATAGCGTCAATGACAATTTT
ACTTACGACATCCTGCAATTTACTAAAAACAGAATTTGTAATATTATTAACTAAATCATCTTTGTTGCTA
TCATTTGATATATTCAATTGTTTAAATTTTGATTCTATATTTTCAGTTCCATTTCCCTCATTTTGCAAAA
AATTTTCATTAGATATTCCAGAGGATTCAATATCATGTTTAAGATCCGTCTCTTCAATAGAATATTTCTT
CGAGTTTCCATCCTCTAAATCATAAACCGAATATTTCCTCAATAATTCATCATTTTCCAATACCTTCATC
GCAGCTCTGTGTTCTGCTTCCCTT
